Addgene plasmid #105549: pAAV.GFAP.eGFP.WPRE.hGH
Purpose: AAV expression of EGFP from GFAP promoter
Depositing lab: James M. Wilson. Depositing organization: University of Pennsylvania.
Backbone
  Vector backbone: pAAV
  Vector type: Mammalian Expression, AAV
Growth in bacteria
  Bacterial resistance: Ampicillin, 100 μg/mL
  Growth temperature: 37°C
  Growth strain: NEB Stable
  Copy number: Unknown
Gene/Insert
  Gene/Insert name: eGFP
  Promoter: GFAP
  Cloning method: Unknown
Terms and licenses: Academic/Nonprofit Terms; Industry Terms: Not Available to Industry
Depositor comments: Penn Vector Core number p2407
How to cite: pAAV.GFAP.eGFP.WPRE.hGH was a gift from James M. Wilson (Addgene plasmid # 105549 ; http://n2t.net/addgene:105549 ; RRID:Addgene_105549) For viral preps, please replace (Addgene plasmid # 105549) in the above sentence with: (Addgene viral prep # 105549-AAV5)
