[The description below was written by a language model from this plasmid's Addgene catalogue record and pLannotate feature annotations shown in this document.]
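Description:
pAAV.GFAP.eGFP.WPRE.hGH is an adeno-associated virus transfer (cis) plasmid for mammalian expression, built on a pAAV backbone and designed to be packaged into recombinant AAV particles. In bacteria it replicates from a high-copy ColE1/pUC-type origin and is selected with ampicillin through the β-lactamase gene and its native promoter. The backbone also carries an f1/M13 phage origin and short pBR322-derived remnants (bom and rop fragments). The use of a recombination-deficient growth strain is consistent with the need to keep the repeat-rich ITRs intact.

The payload lies between two AAV2 inverted terminal repeats, which provide the cis signals for replication and encapsidation of the vector genome. In the depositor sequence both ITRs are annotated in full. In the sequencing-derived record the upstream ITR appears only as short fragments, which is common for these hairpin-forming regions and may reflect assembly difficulty rather than a real deletion. Inside the ITRs, the catalogue entry states that a GFAP promoter drives EGFP. The promoter itself is not annotated, but the roughly 2 kb upstream of EGFP contains small matches to human genomic sequences (labelled GVQW1 and C14orf178 fragments), which probably lie within that promoter region rather than being real coding elements. A cPPT/CTS element of HIV-1 origin is also annotated just after the upstream ITR; its purpose here is not stated. EGFP is followed by a WPRE, which enhances transcript stability and expression, and by the human growth hormone polyadenylation signal.

The construct serves as a fluorescent reporter vector. Because GFAP promoters are generally used to direct expression to astrocytes, it is typically used for labelling those cells or as a control virus. The record notes availability as an AAV5 viral preparation.
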