Features (pLannotate 1.2.2; 15 found; start..end, strand, type, name):
    146..263     +  misc_feature   cPPT/CTS: central polypurine tract and central termination sequence of HIV-1
    383..643     -  CDS            GVQW1 (fragment): GVQW1_HUMAN - Also known as TIGD1L2. Experimental evidence at transcript level: Swiss-Prot protein existence level 2. From Homo sapiens (Human).
   2022..2117    +  CDS            C14orf178 (fragment): CN178_HUMAN - Experimental evidence at transcript level: Swiss-Prot protein existence level 2. From Homo sapiens (Human).
   2526..3245    +  CDS            EGFP: the original enhanced GFP (Yang et al., 1996) mammalian codon-optimized
   3263..3851    +  misc_feature   WPRE: woodchuck hepatitis virus posttranscriptional regulatory element
   3883..4359    +  polyA_signal   hGH poly(A) signal: human growth hormone polyadenylation signal
   4399..4539    +  repeat_region  AAV2 ITR: inverted terminal repeat of adeno-associated virus serotype 2 inverted
   4544..4595    -  misc_feature   bom (fragment): basis of mobility region from pBR322
   4614..4994    +  rep_origin     M13 ori (sequence partly withheld): M13 bacteriophage origin of replication; arrow indicates direction of (+) strand synthesis
   5070..5119    -  misc_feature   bom (fragment): basis of mobility region from pBR322
   5221..5256    -  CDS            rop (fragment): Rop protein, which maintains plasmids at low copy number; rop
   5351..5455    +  promoter       AmpR promoter: bla
   5456..6316    +  CDS            AmpR: β-lactamase; bla; confers resistance to ampicillin, carbenicillin, and related antibiotics
   6487..7075    +  rep_origin     ori: high-copy-number ColE1/pMB1/pBR322/pUC origin of replication
   7137..130     -  repeat_region  AAV2 ITR (across the origin): inverted terminal repeat of adeno-associated virus serotype 2 inverted
>Addgene plasmid #105549 | pAAV.GFAP.eGFP.WPRE.hGH | depositor full sequence | sequence record 201071 | pAAV.GFAP.eGFP.WPRE.hGH sequence 7147 bps
CTGCGCGCTCGCTCGCTCACTGAGGCCGCCCGGGCAAAGCCCGGGCGTCGGGCGACCTTTGGTCGCCCGG
CCTCAGTGAGCGAGCGAGCGCGCAGAGAGGGAGTGGCCAACTCCATCACTAGGGGTTCCTGCGGCCGCAC
GCGTTTTTTAAAAGAAAAGGGGGGATTGGGGGGTACAGTGCAGGGGAAAGAATAGTAGACATAATAGCAA
CAGACATACAAACTAAAGAATTACAAAAACAAATTACAAAAATTCAAAATTTTCGGGTTTATTACAGGGA
CAGCAGAGATCCAGTTTGGTTAATTAACCCACCTCCCTCTCTGTGCTGGGACTCACAGAGGGAGACCTCA
GGAGGCAGTCTGTCCATCACATGTCCAAATGCAGAGCATACCCTGGGCTGGGCGCAGTGGCGCACAACTG
TAATTCCAGCACTTTGGGAGGCTGATGTGGAAGGATCACTTGAGCCCAGAAGTTCTAGACCAGCCTGGGC
AACATGGCAAGACCCTATCTCTACAAAAAAAGTTAAAAAATCAGCCACGTGTGGTGACACACACCTGTAG
TCCCAGCTATTCAGGAGGCTGAGGTGAGGGGATCACTTAAGGCTGGGAGGTTGAGGCTGCAGTGAGTCGT
GGTTGCGCCACTGCACTCCAGCCTGGGCAACAGTGAGACCCTGTCTCAAAAGACAAAAAAAAAAAAAAAA
AAAAAAAGAACATATCCTGGTGTGGAGTAGGGGACGCTGCTCTGACAGAGGCTCGGGGGCCTGAGCTGGC
TCTGTGAGCTGGGGAGGAGGCAGACAGCCAGGCCTTGTCTGCAAGCAGACCTGGCAGCATTGGGCTGGCC
GCCCCCCAGGGCCTCCTCTTCATGCCCAGTGAATGACTCACCTTGGCACAGACACAATGTTCGGGGTGGG
CACAGTGCCTGCTTCCCGCCGCACCCCAGCCCCCCTCAAATGCCTTCCGAGAAGCCCATTGAGCAGGGGG
CTTGCATTGCACCCCAGCCTGACAGCCTGGCATCTTGGGATAAAAGCAGCACAGCCCCCTAGGGGCTGCC
CTTGCTGTGTGGCGCCACCGGCGGTGGAGAACAAGGCTCTATTCAGCCTGTGCCCAGGAAAGGGGATCAG
GGGATGCCCAGGCATGGACAGTGGGTGGCAGGGGGGGAGAGGAGGGCTGTCTGCTTCCCAGAAGTCCAAG
GACACAAATGGGTGAGGGGACTGGGCAGGGTTCTGACCCTGTGGGACCAGAGTGGAGGGCGTAGATGGAC
CTGAAGTCTCCAGGGACAACAGGGCCCAGGTCTCAGGCTCCTAGTTGGGCCCAGTGGCTCCAGCGTTTCC
AAACCCATCCATCCCCAGAGGTTCTTCCCATCTCTCCAGGCTGATGTGTGGGAACTCGAGGAAATAAATC
TCCAGTGGGAGACGGAGGGGTGGCCAGGGAAACGGGGCGCTGCAGGAATAAAGACGAGCCAGCACAGCCA
GCTCATGTGTAACGGCTTTGTGGAGCTGTCAAGGCCTGGTCTCTGGGAGAGAGGCACAGGGAGGCCAGAC
AAGGAAGGGGTGACCTGGAGGGACAGATCCAGGGGCTAAAGTCCTGATAAGGCAAGAGAGTGCCGGCCCC
CTCTTGCCCTATCAGGACCTCCACTGCCACATAGAGGCCATGATTGACCCTTAGACAAAGGGCTGGTGTC
CAATCCCAGCCCCCAGCCCCAGAACTCCAGGGAATGAATGGGCAGAGAGCAGGAATGTGGGACATCTGTG
TTCAAGGGAAGGACTCCAGGAGTCTGCTGGGAATGAGGCCTAGTAGGAAATGAGGTGGCCCTTGAGGGTA
CAGAACAGGTTCATTCTTCGCCAAATTCCCAGCACCTTGCAGGCACTTACAGCTGAGTGAGATAATGCCT
GGGTTATGAAATCAAAAAGTTGGAAAGCAGGTCAGAGGTCATCTGGTACAGCCCTTCCTTCCCTTTTTTT
TTTTTTTTTTTTGTGAGACAAGGTCTCTCTCTGTTGCCCAGGCTGGAGTGGCGCAAACACAGCTCACTGC
AGCCTCAACCTACTGGGCTCAAGCAATCCTCCAGCCTCAGCCTCCCAAAGTGCTGGGATTACAAGCATGA
GCCACCCCACTCAGCCCTTTCCTTCCTTTTTAATTGATGCATAATAATTGTAAGTATTCATCATGGTCCA
ACCAACCCTTTCTTGACCCACCTTCCTAGAGAGAGGGTCCTCTTGCTTCAGCGGTCAGGGCCCCAGACCC
ATGGTCTGGCTCCAGGTACCACCTGCCTCATGCAGGAGTTGGCGTGCCCAGGAAGCTCTGCCTCTGGGCA
CAGTGACCTCAGTGGGGTGAGGGGAGCTCTCCCCATAGCTGGGCTGCGGCCCAACCCCACCCCCTCAGGC
TATGCCAGGGGGTGTTGCCAGGGGCACCCGGGCATCGCCAGTCTAGCCCACTCCTTCATAAAGCCCTCGC
ATCCCAGGAGCGAGCAGAGCCAGAGCAGGTTGGAGAGGAGACGCATCACCTCCGCTGCTCGCCGGGATGG
CCGCCATGGTGAGCAAGGGCGAGGAGCTGTTCACCGGGGTGGTGCCCATCCTGGTCGAGCTGGACGGCGA
CGTAAACGGCCACAAGTTCAGCGTGTCCGGCGAGGGCGAGGGCGATGCCACCTACGGCAAGCTGACCCTG
AAGTTCATCTGCACCACCGGCAAGCTGCCCGTGCCCTGGCCCACCCTCGTGACCACCCTGACCTACGGCG
TGCAGTGCTTCAGCCGCTACCCCGACCACATGAAGCAGCACGACTTCTTCAAGTCCGCCATGCCCGAAGG
CTACGTCCAGGAGCGCACCATCTTCTTCAAGGACGACGGCAACTACAAGACCCGCGCCGAGGTGAAGTTC
GAGGGCGACACCCTGGTGAACCGCATCGAGCTGAAGGGCATCGACTTCAAGGAGGACGGCAACATCCTGG
GGCACAAGCTGGAGTACAACTACAACAGCCACAACGTCTATATCATGGCCGACAAGCAGAAGAACGGCAT
CAAGGTGAACTTCAAGATCCGCCACAACATCGAGGACGGCAGCGTGCAGCTCGCCGACCACTACCAGCAG
AACACCCCCATCGGCGACGGCCCCGTGCTGCTGCCCGACAACCACTACCTGAGCACCCAGTCCGCCCTGA
GCAAAGACCCCAACGAGAAGCGCGATCACATGGTCCTGCTGGAGTTCGTGACCGCCGCCGGGATCACTCT
CGGCATGGACGAGCTGTACAAGTAATAAGCTAGCTTATCGATAATCAACCTCTGGATTACAAAATTTGTG
AAAGATTGACTGGTATTCTTAACTATGTTGCTCCTTTTACGCTATGTGGATACGCTGCTTTAATGCCTTT
GTATCATGCTATTGCTTCCCGTATGGCTTTCATTTTCTCCTCCTTGTATAAATCCTGGTTGCTGTCTCTT
TATGAGGAGTTGTGGCCCGTTGTCAGGCAACGTGGCGTGGTGTGCACTGTGTTTGCTGACGCAACCCCCA
CTGGTTGGGGCATTGCCACCACCTGTCAGCTCCTTTCCGGAACTTTCGCTTTCCCCCTCCCTATTGCCAC
GGCGGAACTCATCGCCGCCTGCCTTGCCCGCTGCTGGACAGGGGCTCGGCTGTTGGGCACTGACAATTCC
GTGGTGTTGTCGGGGAAATCATCGTCCTTTCCTTGGCTGCTCGCCTATGTTGCCACCTGGATTCTGCGCG
GGACGTCCTTCTGCTACGTCCCTTCGGCCCTCAATCCAGCGGACCTTCCTTCCCGCGGCCTGCTGCCGGC
TCTGCGGCCTCTTCCGCGTCTTCGCCTTCGCCCTCAGACGAGTCGGATCTCCCTTTGGGCCGCCTCCCCG
CATCGATACCGAGCGCTGCTCGAGAGATCTACGGGTGGCATCCCTGTGACCCCTCCCCAGTGCCTCTCCT
GGCCCTGGAAGTTGCCACTCCAGTGCCCACCAGCCTTGTCCTAATAAAATTAAGTTGCATCATTTTGTCT
GACTAGGTGTCCTTCTATAATATTATGGGGTGGAGGGGGGTGGTATGGAGCAAGGGGCAAGTTGGGAAGA
CAACCTGTAGGGCCTGCGGGGTCTATTGGGAACCAAGCTGGAGTGCAGTGGCACAATCTTGGCTCACTGC
AATCTCCGCCTCCTGGGTTCAAGCGATTCTCCTGCCTCAGCCTCCCGAGTTGTTGGGATTCCAGGCATGC
ATGACCAGGCTCAGCTAATTTTTGTTTTTTTGGTAGAGACGGGGTTTCACCATATTGGCCAGGCTGGTCT
CCAACTCCTAATCTCAGGTGATCTACCCACCTTGGCCTCCCAAATTGCTGGGATTACAGGCGTGAACCAC
TGCTCCCTTCCCTGTCCTTCTGATTTTGTAGGTAACCACGTGCGGACCGAGCGGCCGCAGGAACCCCTAG
TGATGGAGTTGGCCACTCCCTCTCTGCGCGCTCGCTCGCTCACTGAGGCCGGGCGACCAAAGGTCGCCCG
ACGCCCGGGCTTTGCCCGGGCGGCCTCAGTGAGCGAGCGAGCGCGCAGCTGCCTGCAGGGGCGCCTGATG
CGGTATTTTCTCCTTACGCATCTGTGCGGTATTTCACACCGCATA
[142 nt withheld, positions 4596-4737]
C
[141 nt withheld, positions 4739-4879]
CCTTTGACGTTGGAGTCCACGTTCTTT
[37 nt withheld, positions 4907-4943]
ACCCTATCTCGGGCTATTCTTTTGATTTATAAGGGATTTTGCCGATTTCGGCCTATTGGTTAAAAAATGA
GCTGATTTAACAAAAATTTAACGCGAATTTTAACAAAATATTAACGTTTACAATTTTATGGTGCACTCTC
AGTACAATCTGCTCTGATGCCGCATAGTTAAGCCAGCCCCGACACCCGCCAACACCCGCTGACGCGCCCT
GACGGGCTTGTCTGCTCCCGGCATCCGCTTACAGACAAGCTGTGACCGTCTCCGGGAGCTGCATGTGTCA
GAGGTTTTCACCGTCATCACCGAAACGCGCGAGACGAAAGGGCCTCGTGATACGCCTATTTTTATAGGTT
AATGTCATGATAATAATGGTTTCTTAGACGTCAGGTGGCACTTTTCGGGGAAATGTGCGCGGAACCCCTA
TTTGTTTATTTTTCTAAATACATTCAAATATGTATCCGCTCATGAGACAATAACCCTGATAAATGCTTCA
ATAATATTGAAAAAGGAAGAGTATGAGTATTCAACATTTCCGTGTCGCCCTTATTCCCTTTTTTGCGGCA
TTTTGCCTTCCTGTTTTTGCTCACCCAGAAACGCTGGTGAAAGTAAAAGATGCTGAAGATCAGTTGGGTG
CACGAGTGGGTTACATCGAACTGGATCTCAACAGCGGTAAGATCCTTGAGAGTTTTCGCCCCGAAGAACG
TTTTCCAATGATGAGCACTTTTAAAGTTCTGCTATGTGGCGCGGTATTATCCCGTATTGACGCCGGGCAA
GAGCAACTCGGTCGCCGCATACACTATTCTCAGAATGACTTGGTTGAGTACTCACCAGTCACAGAAAAGC
ATCTTACGGATGGCATGACAGTAAGAGAATTATGCAGTGCTGCCATAACCATGAGTGATAACACTGCGGC
CAACTTACTTCTGACAACGATCGGAGGACCGAAGGAGCTAACCGCTTTTTTGCACAACATGGGGGATCAT
GTAACTCGCCTTGATCGTTGGGAACCGGAGCTGAATGAAGCCATACCAAACGACGAGCGTGACACCACGA
TGCCTGTAGCAATGGCAACAACGTTGCGCAAACTATTAACTGGCGAACTACTTACTCTAGCTTCCCGGCA
ACAATTAATAGACTGGATGGAGGCGGATAAAGTTGCAGGACCACTTCTGCGCTCGGCCCTTCCGGCTGGC
TGGTTTATTGCTGATAAATCTGGAGCCGGTGAGCGTGGGTCTCGCGGTATCATTGCAGCACTGGGGCCAG
ATGGTAAGCCCTCCCGTATCGTAGTTATCTACACGACGGGGAGTCAGGCAACTATGGATGAACGAAATAG
ACAGATCGCTGAGATAGGTGCCTCACTGATTAAGCATTGGTAACTGTCAGACCAAGTTTACTCATATATA
CTTTAGATTGATTTAAAACTTCATTTTTAATTTAAAAGGATCTAGGTGAAGATCCTTTTTGATAATCTCA
TGACCAAAATCCCTTAACGTGAGTTTTCGTTCCACTGAGCGTCAGACCCCGTAGAAAAGATCAAAGGATC
TTCTTGAGATCCTTTTTTTCTGCGCGTAATCTGCTGCTTGCAAACAAAAAAACCACCGCTACCAGCGGTG
GTTTGTTTGCCGGATCAAGAGCTACCAACTCTTTTTCCGAAGGTAACTGGCTTCAGCAGAGCGCAGATAC
CAAATACTGTCCTTCTAGTGTAGCCGTAGTTAGGCCACCACTTCAAGAACTCTGTAGCACCGCCTACATA
CCTCGCTCTGCTAATCCTGTTACCAGTGGCTGCTGCCAGTGGCGATAAGTCGTGTCTTACCGGGTTGGAC
TCAAGACGATAGTTACCGGATAAGGCGCAGCGGTCGGGCTGAACGGGGGGTTCGTGCACACAGCCCAGCT
TGGAGCGAACGACCTACACCGAACTGAGATACCTACAGCGTGAGCTATGAGAAAGCGCCACGCTTCCCGA
AGGGAGAAAGGCGGACAGGTATCCGGTAAGCGGCAGGGTCGGAACAGGAGAGCGCACGAGGGAGCTTCCA
GGGGGAAACGCCTGGTATCTTTATAGTCCTGTCGGGTTTCGCCACCTCTGACTTGAGCGTCGATTTTTGT
GATGCTCGTCAGGGGGGCGGAGCCTATGGAAAAACGCCAGCAACGCGGCCTTTTTACGGTTCCTGGCCTT
TTGCTGGCCTTTTGCTCACATGTCCTGCAGGCAG
