Features (pLannotate 1.2.2; 16 found; start..end, strand, type, name):
     56..83      +  repeat_region  AAV2 ITR (fragment): inverted terminal repeat of adeno-associated virus serotype 2 inverted
    112..139     +  repeat_region  AAV2 ITR (fragment): inverted terminal repeat of adeno-associated virus serotype 2 inverted
    190..307     +  misc_feature   cPPT/CTS: central polypurine tract and central termination sequence of HIV-1
    427..687     -  CDS            GVQW1 (fragment): GVQW1_HUMAN - Also known as TIGD1L2. Experimental evidence at transcript level: Swiss-Prot protein existence level 2. From Homo sapiens (Human).
   2066..2161    +  CDS            C14orf178 (fragment): CN178_HUMAN - Experimental evidence at transcript level: Swiss-Prot protein existence level 2. From Homo sapiens (Human).
   2570..3289    +  CDS            EGFP: the original enhanced GFP (Yang et al., 1996) mammalian codon-optimized
   3307..3895    +  misc_feature   WPRE: woodchuck hepatitis virus posttranscriptional regulatory element
   3927..4403    +  polyA_signal   hGH poly(A) signal: human growth hormone polyadenylation signal
   4443..4583    +  repeat_region  AAV2 ITR: inverted terminal repeat of adeno-associated virus serotype 2 inverted
   4588..4639    -  misc_feature   bom (fragment): basis of mobility region from pBR322
   4658..5113    +  rep_origin     f1 ori (sequence partly withheld): f1 bacteriophage origin of replication; arrow indicates direction of (+) strand synthesis
   5114..5163    -  misc_feature   bom (fragment): basis of mobility region from pBR322
   5265..5300    -  CDS            rop (fragment): Rop protein, which maintains plasmids at low copy number; rop
   5395..5499    +  promoter       AmpR promoter: bla
   5500..6360    +  CDS            AmpR: β-lactamase; bla; confers resistance to ampicillin, carbenicillin, and related antibiotics
   6531..7119    +  rep_origin     ori: high-copy-number ColE1/pMB1/pBR322/pUC origin of replication
>Addgene plasmid #105549 | pAAV.GFAP.eGFP.WPRE.hGH | addgene full sequence | sequence record 202447 | Addgene NGS Result
CTTTTTACGGTTCCTGGCCTTTTGCTGGCCTTTTGCTCACATGTCCTGCAGGCAGCTGCGCGCTCGCTCG
CTCACTGAGGCCGCCCGGGCGTCGGGCGACCTTTGGTCGCCCGGCCTCAGTGAGCGAGCGAGCGCGCAGA
GAGGGAGTGGCCAACTCCATCACTAGGGGTTCCTGCGGCCGCACGCGTTTTTTAAAAGAAAAGGGGGGAT
TGGGGGGTACAGTGCAGGGGAAAGAATAGTAGACATAATAGCAACAGACATACAAACTAAAGAATTACAA
AAACAAATTACAAAAATTCAAAATTTTCGGGTTTATTACAGGGACAGCAGAGATCCAGTTTGGTTAATTA
ACCCACCTCCCTCTCTGTGCTGGGACTCACAGAGGGAGACCTCAGGAGGCAGTCTGTCCATCACATGTCC
AAATGCAGAGCATACCCTGGGCTGGGCGCAGTGGCGCACAACTGTAATTCCAGCACTTTGGGAGGCTGAT
GTGGAAGGATCACTTGAGCCCAGAAGTTCTAGACCAGCCTGGGCAACATGGCAAGACCCTATCTCTACAA
AAAAAGTTAAAAAATCAGCCACGTGTGGTGACACACACCTGTAGTCCCAGCTATTCAGGAGGCTGAGGTG
AGGGGATCACTTAAGGCTGGGAGGTTGAGGCTGCAGTGAGTCGTGGTTGCGCCACTGCACTCCAGCCTGG
GCAACAGTGAGACCCTGTCTCAAAAGACAAAAAAAAAAAAAAAAAAAAAAAGAACATATCCTGGTGTGGA
GTAGGGGACGCTGCTCTGACAGAGGCTCGGGGGCCTGAGCTGGCTCTGTGAGCTGGGGAGGAGGCAGACA
GCCAGGCCTTGTCTGCAAGCAGACCTGGCAGCATTGGGCTGGCCGCCCCCCAGGGCCTCCTCTTCATGCC
CAGTGAATGACTCACCTTGGCACAGACACAATGTTCGGGGTGGGCACAGTGCCTGCTTCCCGCCGCACCC
CAGCCCCCCTCAAATGCCTTCCGAGAAGCCCATTGAGCAGGGGGCTTGCATTGCACCCCAGCCTGACAGC
CTGGCATCTTGGGATAAAAGCAGCACAGCCCCCTAGGGGCTGCCCTTGCTGTGTGGCGCCACCGGCGGTG
GAGAACAAGGCTCTATTCAGCCTGTGCCCAGGAAAGGGGATCAGGGGATGCCCAGGCATGGACAGTGGGT
GGCAGGGGGGGAGAGGAGGGCTGTCTGCTTCCCAGAAGTCCAAGGACACAAATGGGTGAGGGGACTGGGC
AGGGTTCTGACCCTGTGGGACCAGAGTGGAGGGCGTAGATGGACCTGAAGTCTCCAGGGACAACAGGGCC
CAGGTCTCAGGCTCCTAGTTGGGCCCAGTGGCTCCAGCGTTTCCAAACCCATCCATCCCCAGAGGTTCTT
CCCATCTCTCCAGGCTGATGTGTGGGAACTCGAGGAAATAAATCTCCAGTGGGAGACGGAGGGGTGGCCA
GGGAAACGGGGCGCTGCAGGAATAAAGACGAGCCAGCACAGCCAGCTCATGTGTAACGGCTTTGTGGAGC
TGTCAAGGCCTGGTCTCTGGGAGAGAGGCACAGGGAGGCCAGACAAGGAAGGGGTGACCTGGAGGGACAG
ATCCAGGGGCTAAAGTCCTGATAAGGCAAGAGAGTGCCGGCCCCCTCTTGCCCTATCAGGACCTCCACTG
CCACATAGAGGCCATGATTGACCCTTAGACAAAGGGCTGGTGTCCAATCCCAGCCCCCAGCCCCAGAACT
CCAGGGAATGAATGGGCAGAGAGCAGGAATGTGGGACATCTGTGTTCAAGGGAAGGACTCCAGGAGTCTG
CTGGGAATGAGGCCTAGTAGGAAATGAGGTGGCCCTTGAGGGTACAGAACAGGTTCATTCTTCGCCAAAT
TCCCAGCACCTTGCAGGCACTTACAGCTGAGTGAGATAATGCCTGGGTTATGAAATCAAAAAGTTGGAAA
GCAGGTCAGAGGTCATCTGGTACAGCCCTTCCTTCCCTTTTTTTTTTTTTTTTTTTGTGAGACAAGGTCT
CTCTCTGTTGCCCAGGCTGGAGTGGCGCAAACACAGCTCACTGCAGCCTCAACCTACTGGGCTCAAGCAA
TCCTCCAGCCTCAGCCTCCCAAAGTGCTGGGATTACAAGCATGAGCCACCCCACTCAGCCCTTTCCTTCC
TTTTTAATTGATGCATAATAATTGTAAGTATTCATCATGGTCCAACCAACCCTTTCTTGACCCACCTTCC
TAGAGAGAGGGTCCTCTTGCTTCAGCGGTCAGGGCCCCAGACCCATGGTCTGGCTCCAGGTACCACCTGC
CTCATGCAGGAGTTGGCGTGCCCAGGAAGCTCTGCCTCTGGGCACAGTGACCTCAGTGGGGTGAGGGGAG
CTCTCCCCATAGCTGGGCTGCGGCCCAACCCCACCCCCTCAGGCTATGCCAGGGGGTGTTGCCAGGGGCA
CCCGGGCATCGCCAGTCTAGCCCACTCCTTCATAAAGCCCTCGCATCCCAGGAGCGAGCAGAGCCAGAGC
AGGTTGGAGAGGAGACGCATCACCTCCGCTGCTCGCCGGGATGGCCGCCATGGTGAGCAAGGGCGAGGAG
CTGTTCACCGGGGTGGTGCCCATCCTGGTCGAGCTGGACGGCGACGTAAACGGCCACAAGTTCAGCGTGT
CCGGCGAGGGCGAGGGCGATGCCACCTACGGCAAGCTGACCCTGAAGTTCATCTGCACCACCGGCAAGCT
GCCCGTGCCCTGGCCCACCCTCGTGACCACCCTGACCTACGGCGTGCAGTGCTTCAGCCGCTACCCCGAC
CACATGAAGCAGCACGACTTCTTCAAGTCCGCCATGCCCGAAGGCTACGTCCAGGAGCGCACCATCTTCT
TCAAGGACGACGGCAACTACAAGACCCGCGCCGAGGTGAAGTTCGAGGGCGACACCCTGGTGAACCGCAT
CGAGCTGAAGGGCATCGACTTCAAGGAGGACGGCAACATCCTGGGGCACAAGCTGGAGTACAACTACAAC
AGCCACAACGTCTATATCATGGCCGACAAGCAGAAGAACGGCATCAAGGTGAACTTCAAGATCCGCCACA
ACATCGAGGACGGCAGCGTGCAGCTCGCCGACCACTACCAGCAGAACACCCCCATCGGCGACGGCCCCGT
GCTGCTGCCCGACAACCACTACCTGAGCACCCAGTCCGCCCTGAGCAAAGACCCCAACGAGAAGCGCGAT
CACATGGTCCTGCTGGAGTTCGTGACCGCCGCCGGGATCACTCTCGGCATGGACGAGCTGTACAAGTAAT
AAGCTAGCTTATCGATAATCAACCTCTGGATTACAAAATTTGTGAAAGATTGACTGGTATTCTTAACTAT
GTTGCTCCTTTTACGCTATGTGGATACGCTGCTTTAATGCCTTTGTATCATGCTATTGCTTCCCGTATGG
CTTTCATTTTCTCCTCCTTGTATAAATCCTGGTTGCTGTCTCTTTATGAGGAGTTGTGGCCCGTTGTCAG
GCAACGTGGCGTGGTGTGCACTGTGTTTGCTGACGCAACCCCCACTGGTTGGGGCATTGCCACCACCTGT
CAGCTCCTTTCCGGAACTTTCGCTTTCCCCCTCCCTATTGCCACGGCGGAACTCATCGCCGCCTGCCTTG
CCCGCTGCTGGACAGGGGCTCGGCTGTTGGGCACTGACAATTCCGTGGTGTTGTCGGGGAAATCATCGTC
CTTTCCTTGGCTGCTCGCCTATGTTGCCACCTGGATTCTGCGCGGGACGTCCTTCTGCTACGTCCCTTCG
GCCCTCAATCCAGCGGACCTTCCTTCCCGCGGCCTGCTGCCGGCTCTGCGGCCTCTTCCGCGTCTTCGCC
TTCGCCCTCAGACGAGTCGGATCTCCCTTTGGGCCGCCTCCCCGCATCGATACCGAGCGCTGCTCGAGAG
ATCTACGGGTGGCATCCCTGTGACCCCTCCCCAGTGCCTCTCCTGGCCCTGGAAGTTGCCACTCCAGTGC
CCACCAGCCTTGTCCTAATAAAATTAAGTTGCATCATTTTGTCTGACTAGGTGTCCTTCTATAATATTAT
GGGGTGGAGGGGGGTGGTATGGAGCAAGGGGCAAGTTGGGAAGACAACCTGTAGGGCCTGCGGGGTCTAT
TGGGAACCAAGCTGGAGTGCAGTGGCACAATCTTGGCTCACTGCAATCTCCGCCTCCTGGGTTCAAGCGA
TTCTCCTGCCTCAGCCTCCCGAGTTGTTGGGATTCCAGGCATGCATGACCAGGCTCAGCTAATTTTTGTT
TTTTTGGTAGAGACGGGGTTTCACCATATTGGCCAGGCTGGTCTCCAACTCCTAATCTCAGGTGATCTAC
CCACCTTGGCCTCCCAAATTGCTGGGATTACAGGCGTGAACCACTGCTCCCTTCCCTGTCCTTCTGATTT
TGTAGGTAACCACGTGCGGACCGAGCGGCCGCAGGAACCCCTAGTGATGGAGTTGGCCACTCCCTCTCTG
CGCGCTCGCTCGCTCACTGAGGCCGGGCGACCAAAGGTCGCCCGACGCCCGGGCTTTGCCCGGGCGGCCT
CAGTGAGCGAGCGAGCGCGCAGCTGCCTGCAGGGGCGCCTGATGCGGTATTTTCTCCTTACGCATCTGTG
CGGTATTTCACACCGCATA
[95 nt withheld, positions 4640-4734]
T
[46 nt withheld, positions 4736-4781]
C
[141 nt withheld, positions 4783-4923]
CCTTTGACGTTGGAGTCCACGTTCTTT
[37 nt withheld, positions 4951-4987]
ACTCTATCTCGGGCTATTCTTTTGATTTATAAGGGATTTTGCCGATTTCGGTCTATTGGTTAAAAAATGA
GCTGATTTAACAAAAATTTAACGCGAATTTTAACAAAATATTAACGTTTACAATTTTATGGTGCACTCTC
AGTACAATCTGCTCTGATGCCGCATAGTTAAGCCAGCCCCGACACCCGCCAACACCCGCTGACGCGCCCT
GACGGGCTTGTCTGCTCCCGGCATCCGCTTACAGACAAGCTGTGACCGTCTCCGGGAGCTGCATGTGTCA
GAGGTTTTCACCGTCATCACCGAAACGCGCGAGACGAAAGGGCCTCGTGATACGCCTATTTTTATAGGTT
AATGTCATGATAATAATGGTTTCTTAGACGTCAGGTGGCACTTTTCGGGGAAATGTGCGCGGAACCCCTA
TTTGTTTATTTTTCTAAATACATTCAAATATGTATCCGCTCATGAGACAATAACCCTGATAAATGCTTCA
ATAATATTGAAAAAGGAAGAGTATGAGTATTCAACATTTCCGTGTCGCCCTTATTCCCTTTTTTGCGGCA
TTTTGCCTTCCTGTTTTTGCTCACCCAGAAACGCTGGTGAAAGTAAAAGATGCTGAAGATCAGTTGGGTG
CACGAGTGGGTTACATCGAACTGGATCTCAACAGCGGTAAGATCCTTGAGAGTTTTCGCCCCGAAGAACG
TTTTCCAATGATGAGCACTTTTAAAGTTCTGCTATGTGGCGCGGTATTATCCCGTATTGACGCCGGGCAA
GAGCAACTCGGTCGCCGCATACACTATTCTCAGAATGACTTGGTTGAGTACTCACCAGTCACAGAAAAGC
ATCTTACGGATGGCATGACAGTAAGAGAATTATGCAGTGCTGCCATAACCATGAGTGATAACACTGCGGC
CAACTTACTTCTGACAACGATCGGAGGACCGAAGGAGCTAACCGCTTTTTTGCACAACATGGGGGATCAT
GTAACTCGCCTTGATCGTTGGGAACCGGAGCTGAATGAAGCCATACCAAACGACGAGCGTGACACCACGA
TGCCTGTAGCAATGGCAACAACGTTGCGCAAACTATTAACTGGCGAACTACTTACTCTAGCTTCCCGGCA
ACAATTAATAGACTGGATGGAGGCGGATAAAGTTGCAGGACCACTTCTGCGCTCGGCCCTTCCGGCTGGC
TGGTTTATTGCTGATAAATCTGGAGCCGGTGAGCGTGGGTCTCGCGGTATCATTGCAGCACTGGGGCCAG
ATGGTAAGCCCTCCCGTATCGTAGTTATCTACACGACGGGGAGTCAGGCAACTATGGATGAACGAAATAG
ACAGATCGCTGAGATAGGTGCCTCACTGATTAAGCATTGGTAACTGTCAGACCAAGTTTACTCATATATA
CTTTAGATTGATTTAAAACTTCATTTTTAATTTAAAAGGATCTAGGTGAAGATCCTTTTTGATAATCTCA
TGACCAAAATCCCTTAACGTGAGTTTTCGTTCCACTGAGCGTCAGACCCCGTAGAAAAGATCAAAGGATC
TTCTTGAGATCCTTTTTTTCTGCGCGTAATCTGCTGCTTGCAAACAAAAAAACCACCGCTACCAGCGGTG
GTTTGTTTGCCGGATCAAGAGCTACCAACTCTTTTTCCGAAGGTAACTGGCTTCAGCAGAGCGCAGATAC
CAAATACTGTTCTTCTAGTGTAGCCGTAGTTAGGCCACCACTTCAAGAACTCTGTAGCACCGCCTACATA
CCTCGCTCTGCTAATCCTGTTACCAGTGGCTGCTGCCAGTGGCGATAAGTCGTGTCTTACCGGGTTGGAC
TCAAGACGATAGTTACCGGATAAGGCGCAGCGGTCGGGCTGAACGGGGGGTTCGTGCACACAGCCCAGCT
TGGAGCGAACGACCTACACCGAACTGAGATACCTACAGCGTGAGCTATGAGAAAGCGCCACGCTTCCCGA
AGGGAGAAAGGCGGACAGGTATCCGGTAAGCGGCAGGGTCGGAACAGGAGAGCGCACGAGGGAGCTTCCA
GGGGGAAACGCCTGGTATCTTTATAGTCCTGTCGGGTTTCGCCACCTCTGACTTGAGCGTCGATTTTTGT
GATGCTCGTCAGGGGGGCGGAGCCTATGGAAAAACGCCAGCAACGCGGC
